>Addgene plasmid #132239 | pDONR221_SLC47A2 | addgene full sequence | sequence record 262895 | Addgene NGS Result
CTTTCCTGCGTTATCCCCTGATTCTGTGGATAACCGTATTACCGCCTTTGAGTGAGCTGATACCGCTCGC
CGCAGCCGAACGACCGAGCGCAGCGAGTCAGTGAGCGAGGAAGCGGAAGAGCGCCCAATACGCAAACCGC
CTCTCCCCGCGCGTTGGCCGATTCATTAATGCAGCTGGCACGACAGGTTTCCCGACTGGAAAGCGGGCAG
TGAGCGCAACGCAATTAATACGCGTACCGCTAGCCAGGAAGAGTTTGTAGAAACGCAAAAAGGCCATCCG
TCAGGATGGCCTTCTGCTTAGTTTGATGCCTGGCAGTTTATGGCGGGCGTCCTGCCCGCCACCCTCCGGG
CCGTTGCTTCACAACGTTCAAATCCGCTCCCGGCGGATTTGTCCTACTCAGGAGAGCGTTCACCGACAAA
CAACAGATAAAACGAAAGGCCCAGTCTTCCGACTGAGCCTTTCGTTTTATTTGATGCCTGGCAGTTCCCT
ACTCTCGCGTTAACGCTAGCATGGATGTTTTCCCAGTCACGACGTTGTAAAACGACGGCCAGTCTTAAGC
TCGGGCCCCAAATAATGATTTTATTTTGACTGATAGTGACCTGTTCGTTGCAACACATTGATGAGCAATG
CTTTTTTATAATGCCAACTTTGTACAAAAAAGCAGGCTCCACCATGGACTCCCTGCAGGATACCGTGGCC
CTGGACCACGGAGGATGCTGTCCCGCCCTGTCTAGGCTGGTGCCTAGAGGATTCGGCACCGAGATGTGGA
CACTGTTTGCCCTGTCCGGCCCCCTGTTCCTGTTTCAGGTGCTGACATTCATGATCTACATCGTGTCCAC
CGTGTTTTGCGGACACCTGGGCAAGGTGGAGCTGGCATCTGTGACCCTGGCAGTGGCCTTCGTGAACGTG
TGCGGCGTGAGCGTGGGAGTGGGACTGAGCTCCGCCTGTGACACACTGATGTCTCAGAGCTTTGGCTCCC
CGAATAAAAAACATGTAGGAGTCATCCTGCAGAGAGGCGCCCTGGTGCTGCTGCTGTGCTGTCTGCCCTG
TTGGGCCCTGTTCCTGAACACCCAGCACATCCTGCTGCTGTTTAGGCAGGACCCTGATGTGAGCCGCCTG
ACACAGGATTACGTGATGATCTTCATCCCAGGCCTGCCCGTGATCTTTCTGTACAACCTGCTGGCCAAGT
ATCTGCAGAATCAGGGCTGGCTGAAGGGCCAGGAGGAGGAGAGCCCTTTCCAGACCCCAGGCCTGTCCAT
CCTGCACCCATCCCACTCTCACCTGTCTAGGGCCAGCTTCCACCTGTTTCAGAAGATCACCTGGCCACAG
GTGCTGAGCGGAGTGGTGGGCAACTGCGTGAATGGCGTGGCCAACTACGCCCTGGTGTCCGTGCTGAATC
TGGGCGTGCGCGGCTCTGCCTATGCCAATATCATCAGCCAGTTCGCCCAGACCGTGTTTCTGCTGCTGTA
CATCGTGCTGAAGAAGCTGCACCTGGAGACATGGGCAGGATGGTCTAGCCAGTGCCTGCAGGACTGGGGC
CCATTCTTTTCTCTGGCCGTGCCCAGCATGCTGATGATCTGCGTGGAGTGGTGGGCCTATGAGATCGGCT
CCTTCCTGATGGGCCTGCTGTCCGTGGTGGATCTGTCTGCCCAGGCCGTGATCTACGAGGTGGCCACCGT
GACATATATGATCCCACTGGGACTGAGCATCGGCGTGTGCGTGCGGGTGGGAATGGCACTGGGAGCAGCC
GATACCGTGCAGGCAAAGCGGAGCGCCGTGAGCGGCGTGCTGAGCATCGTGGGCATCTCCCTGGTGCTGG
GCACCCTGATCAGCATCCTGAAGAACCAGCTGGGCCACATCTTTACAAATGACGAGGATGTGATCGCCCT
GGTGTCCCAGGTGCTGCCCGTGTACAGCGTGTTCCACGTGTTTGAGGCCATCTGCTGCGTGTACGGAGGC
GTGCTGAGGGGAACAGGCAAGCAGGCCTTCGGCGCAGCAGTGAACGCAATCACCTACTATATCATCGGCC
TGCCACTGGGCATCCTGCTGACATTTGTGGTGAGGATGCGCATCATGGGACTGTGGCTGGGAATGCTGGC
ATGCGTGTTCCTGGCAACAGCAGCCTTTGTGGCATACACCGCAAGGCTGGACTGGAAGCTGGCAGCAGAG
GAGGCCAAGAAGCACTCTGGCAGGCAGCAGCAGCAGAGGGCAGAGAGCACCGCAACAAGACCAGGACCTG
AGAAGGCCGTGCTGTCCTCTGTGGCCACAGGCAGCTCCCCTGGCATCACCCTGACCACATATAGCCGGTC
CGAGTGTCACGTGGATTTCTTTAGAACACCTGAGGAGGCACACGCACTGTCTGCCCCAACCAGCAGGCTG
TCCGTGAAGCAGCTGGTCATCCGGAGAGGAGCCGCCCTGGGAGCAGCAAGCGCCACCCTGATGGTGGGCC
TGACAGTGCGGATCCTGGCCACCAGACACGACCCAGCTTTCTTGTACAAAGTTGGCATTATAAGAAAGCA
TTGCTTATCAATTTGTTGCAACGAACAGGTCACTATCAGTCAAAATAAAATCATTATTTGCCATCCAGCT
GATATCCCCTATAGTGAGTCGTATTACATGGTCATAGCTGTTTCCTGGCAGCTCTGGCCCGTGTCTCAAA
ATCTCTGATGTTACATTGCACAAGATAAAAATATATCATCATGAACAATAAAACTGTCTGCTTACATAAA
CAGTAATACAAGGGGTGTTATGAGCCATATTCAACGGGAAACGTCGAGGCCGCGATTAAATTCCAACATG
GATGCTGATTTATATGGGTATAAATGGGCTCGCGATAATGTCGGGCAATCAGGTGCGACAATCTATCGCT
TGTATGGGAAGCCCGATGCGCCAGAGTTGTTTCTGAAACATGGCAAAGGTAGCGTTGCCAATGATGTTAC
AGATGAGATGGTCAGACTAAACTGGCTGACGGAATTTATGCCTCTTCCGACCATCAAGCATTTTATCCGT
ACTCCTGATGATGCATGGTTACTCACCACTGCGATCCCCGGAAAAACAGCATTCCAGGTATTAGAAGAAT
ATCCTGATTCAGGTGAAAATATTGTTGATGCGCTGGCAGTGTTCCTGCGCCGGTTGCATTCGATTCCTGT
TTGTAATTGTCCTTTTAACAGCGATCGCGTATTTCGTCTCGCTCAGGCGCAATCACGAATGAATAACGGT
TTGGTTGATGCGAGTGATTTTGATGACGAGCGTAATGGCTGGCCTGTTGAACAAGTCTGGAAAGAAATGC
ATAAACTTTTGCCATTCTCACCGGATTCAGTCGTCACTCATGGTGATTTCTCACTTGATAACCTTATTTT
TGACGAGGGGAAATTAATAGGTTGTATTGATGTTGGACGAGTCGGAATCGCAGACCGATACCAGGATCTT
GCCATCCTATGGAACTGCCTCGGTGAGTTTTCTCCTTCATTACAGAAACGGCTTTTTCAAAAATATGGTA
TTGATAATCCTGATATGAATAAATTGCAGTTTCATTTGATGCTCGATGAGTTTTTCTAATCAGAATTGGT
TAATTGGTTGTAACACTGGCAGAGCATTACGCTGACTTGACGGGACGGCGCAAGCTCATGACCAAAATCC
CTTAACGTGAGTTACGCGTCGTTCCACTGAGCGTCAGACCCCGTAGAAAAGATCAAAGGATCTTCTTGAG
ATCCTTTTTTTCTGCGCGTAATCTGCTGCTTGCAAACAAAAAAACCACCGCTACCAGCGGTGGTTTGTTT
GCCGGATCAAGAGCTACCAACTCTTTTTCCGAAGGTAACTGGCTTCAGCAGAGCGCAGATACCAAATACT
GTTCTTCTAGTGTAGCCGTAGTTAGGCCACCACTTCAAGAACTCTGTAGCACCGCCTACATACCTCGCTC
TGCTAATCCTGTTACCAGTGGCTGCTGCCAGTGGCGATAAGTCGTGTCTTACCGGGTTGGACTCAAGACG
ATAGTTACCGGATAAGGCGCAGCGGTCGGGCTGAACGGGGGGTTCGTGCACACAGCCCAGCTTGGAGCGA
ACGACCTACACCGAACTGAGATACCTACAGCGTGAGCTATGAGAAAGCGCCACGCTTCCCGAAGGGAGAA
AGGCGGACAGGTATCCGGTAAGCGGCAGGGTCGGAACAGGAGAGCGCACGAGGGAGCTTCCAGGGGGAAA
CGCCTGGTATCTTTATAGTCCTGTCGGGTTTCGCCACCTCTGACTTGAGCGTCGATTTTTGTGATGCTCG
TCAGGGGGGCGGAGCCTATGGAAAAACGCCAGCAACGCGGCCTTTTTACGGTTCCTGGCCTTTTGCTGGC
CTTTTGCTCACATGTT
Features (pLannotate 1.2.2; 10 found; start..end, strand, type, name):
    121..213     +  CDS            lacI (fragment): lac repressor; lacI; The lac repressor binds to the lac operator to inhibit transcription in E. coli. This inhibition can be relieved by adding lactose or isopropyl-β-D-thiogalactopyranoside (IPTG).
    268..295     -  terminator     rrnB T2 terminator: transcription terminator T2 from the E. coli rrnB gene
    427..470     +  terminator     rrnB T1 terminator: Escherichia coli rrnB; transcription terminator T1 from the E. coli rrnB gene
    517..553     -  CDS            lacZα (fragment): LacZα fragment of β-galactosidase; lacZ fragment
    569..668     +  protein_bind   attL1: mutant version of attL; recombination site for the Gateway® LR reaction LR Clonase™
    674..2479    +  CDS            SLC47A2: S47A2_HUMAN - Also known as MATE2. Experimental evidence at protein level: Swiss-Prot protein existence level 1. Solute transporter for tetraethylammonium (TEA), 1-methyl-4- phenylpyridinium (MPP), cimetidine, N-methylnicotinamide, metformin, creatinine, guanidine, procainamide, topotecan, estrone sulfate, acyclovir, and ganciclovir. Responsible for the secretion of cationic drugs across the brush border membranes. From Homo sapiens (Human).
   2481..2580    -  protein_bind   attL2: mutant version of attL; recombination site for the Gateway® LR reaction LR Clonase™
   2598..2616    -  promoter       T7 promoter: promoter for bacteriophage T7 RNA polymerase
   2750..3559    +  CDS            KanR: aminoglycoside phosphotransferase; aph(3')-Ia; confers resistance to kanamycin in bacteria or G418 (Geneticin®) in eukaryotes
   3706..4294    +  rep_origin     ori: high-copy-number ColE1/pMB1/pBR322/pUC origin of replication
