[The description below was written by a language model from this plasmid's Addgene catalogue record and pLannotate feature annotations shown in this document.]
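Description:
pDONR221_SLC47A2 is a Gateway entry clone built on the pDONR221 backbone that carries a codon-optimized open reading frame for human SLC47A2, also known as MATE2 or MATE2-K. The sequenced plasmid is 4,356 nt. It is propagated in E. coli from a high-copy ColE1/pUC-type origin and is selected with kanamycin through an aminoglycoside phosphotransferase (KanR) cassette. Although the catalogue lists the vector type as mammalian expression, the feature table shows no eukaryotic promoter or polyadenylation signal, so the plasmid serves as a shuttle for the ORF and is not itself an expression vector.

The 1,806 bp SLC47A2 coding sequence sits directly between attL1 and attL2, the recombination sites used in the Gateway LR reaction. LR Clonase can therefore move the ORF directionally and in frame into any attR-containing destination vector, which then supplies the promoter, tags and selection markers. Upstream of the cassette, the rrnB T1 and T2 terminators insulate the insert from read-through transcription originating in the backbone. A T7 promoter lies just beyond attL2, oriented back toward the insert. The short lacI and lacZα fragments that were annotated are backbone remnants with no apparent function. M13 forward and reverse primer sites flank the cassette for sequence verification. The record does not say whether the ORF retains a stop codon.

SLC47A2 encodes a multidrug and toxin extrusion transporter that secretes cationic drugs and metabolites, such as metformin, cimetidine and creatinine, across brush border membranes. The clone belongs to a consortium-wide collection of solute carrier ORFs intended for subcloning into custom expression vectors for transporter research and drug discovery.
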