Addgene plasmid #132239: pDONR221_SLC47A2
Purpose: Gateway entry clone with codon-optimized ORF sequence for subcloning into custom expression vectors
Depositing lab: RESOLUTE Consortium & Giulio Superti-Furga. Depositing organization: CeMM Research Center for Molecular Medicine. Publication: The RESOLUTE consortium: unlocking SLC transporters for drug discovery. Superti-Furga G, Lackner D, Wiedmer T, Ingles-Prieto A, Barbosa B, Girardi E, Goldmann U, Gurtl B, Klavins K, Klimek C, Lindinger S, Lineiro-Retes E, Muller AC, Onstein S, Redinger G, Reil D, Sedlyarov V, Wolf G, Crawford M, Everley R, ... Steppan CM. Nat Rev Drug Discov. 2020 Jul;19(7):429-430. doi: 10.1038/d41573-020-00056-6. PubMed 32265506.
Backbone
  Vector backbone: pDONR221
  Backbone manufacturer: Thermo Fisher Scientific
  Backbone size w/o insert (bp): 2550
  Vector type: Mammalian Expression
Growth in bacteria
  Bacterial resistance: Kanamycin, 50 μg/mL
  Growth temperature: 37°C
  Growth strain: Stbl3
  Copy number: High Copy
Gene/Insert
  Gene/Insert name: SLC47A2 (alt name: FLJ31196, MATE2, MATE2-K)
  Species: H. sapiens (human)
  Insert size (bp): 1806
  Entrez Gene: SLC47A2 (a.k.a. MATE2, MATE2K, MATE2-B, MATE2-K, FLJ31196)
  Cloning method: Gateway Cloning
  Sequencing primers: 5′ M13-fwd; 3′ M13-rev
Terms and licenses: Academic/Nonprofit Terms; Industry Terms
Depositor comments: For more information on the full Resolute plasmid collection, please see www.addgene.org/depositor-collections/re-solute/. Please provide your feedback on this plasmid to the RESOLUTE consortium by filling out their RESOLUTE repository feedback form: https://forms.office.com/Pages/ResponsePage.aspx?id=0e05yklzmkS7rjFGQL4N7z4feCLQvEJAmVcOCM_u885UN1JJRko0Ukg4TVQwNTZLOUxPQVJWT1NHUCQlQCN0PWcu
How to cite: pDONR221_SLC47A2 was a gift from RESOLUTE Consortium & Giulio Superti-Furga (Addgene plasmid # 132239 ; http://n2t.net/addgene:132239 ; RRID:Addgene_132239)
