>Addgene plasmid #132239 | pDONR221_SLC47A2 | depositor partial sequence | sequence record 253878 | Codon-optimized ORF of SLC47A2
ATGGACTCCCTGCAGGATACCGTGGCCCTGGACCACGGAGGATGCTGTCCCGCCCTGTCTAGGCTGGTGC
CTAGAGGATTCGGCACCGAGATGTGGACACTGTTTGCCCTGTCCGGCCCCCTGTTCCTGTTTCAGGTGCT
GACATTCATGATCTACATCGTGTCCACCGTGTTTTGCGGACACCTGGGCAAGGTGGAGCTGGCATCTGTG
ACCCTGGCAGTGGCCTTCGTGAACGTGTGCGGCGTGAGCGTGGGAGTGGGACTGAGCTCCGCCTGTGACA
CACTGATGTCTCAGAGCTTTGGCTCCCCGAATAAAAAACATGTAGGAGTCATCCTGCAGAGAGGCGCCCT
GGTGCTGCTGCTGTGCTGTCTGCCCTGTTGGGCCCTGTTCCTGAACACCCAGCACATCCTGCTGCTGTTT
AGGCAGGACCCTGATGTGAGCCGCCTGACACAGGATTACGTGATGATCTTCATCCCAGGCCTGCCCGTGA
TCTTTCTGTACAACCTGCTGGCCAAGTATCTGCAGAATCAGGGCTGGCTGAAGGGCCAGGAGGAGGAGAG
CCCTTTCCAGACCCCAGGCCTGTCCATCCTGCACCCATCCCACTCTCACCTGTCTAGGGCCAGCTTCCAC
CTGTTTCAGAAGATCACCTGGCCACAGGTGCTGAGCGGAGTGGTGGGCAACTGCGTGAATGGCGTGGCCA
ACTACGCCCTGGTGTCCGTGCTGAATCTGGGCGTGCGCGGCTCTGCCTATGCCAATATCATCAGCCAGTT
CGCCCAGACCGTGTTTCTGCTGCTGTACATCGTGCTGAAGAAGCTGCACCTGGAGACATGGGCAGGATGG
TCTAGCCAGTGCCTGCAGGACTGGGGCCCATTCTTTTCTCTGGCCGTGCCCAGCATGCTGATGATCTGCG
TGGAGTGGTGGGCCTATGAGATCGGCTCCTTCCTGATGGGCCTGCTGTCCGTGGTGGATCTGTCTGCCCA
GGCCGTGATCTACGAGGTGGCCACCGTGACATATATGATCCCACTGGGACTGAGCATCGGCGTGTGCGTG
CGGGTGGGAATGGCACTGGGAGCAGCCGATACCGTGCAGGCAAAGCGGAGCGCCGTGAGCGGCGTGCTGA
GCATCGTGGGCATCTCCCTGGTGCTGGGCACCCTGATCAGCATCCTGAAGAACCAGCTGGGCCACATCTT
TACAAATGACGAGGATGTGATCGCCCTGGTGTCCCAGGTGCTGCCCGTGTACAGCGTGTTCCACGTGTTT
GAGGCCATCTGCTGCGTGTACGGAGGCGTGCTGAGGGGAACAGGCAAGCAGGCCTTCGGCGCAGCAGTGA
ACGCAATCACCTACTATATCATCGGCCTGCCACTGGGCATCCTGCTGACATTTGTGGTGAGGATGCGCAT
CATGGGACTGTGGCTGGGAATGCTGGCATGCGTGTTCCTGGCAACAGCAGCCTTTGTGGCATACACCGCA
AGGCTGGACTGGAAGCTGGCAGCAGAGGAGGCCAAGAAGCACTCTGGCAGGCAGCAGCAGCAGAGGGCAG
AGAGCACCGCAACAAGACCAGGACCTGAGAAGGCCGTGCTGTCCTCTGTGGCCACAGGCAGCTCCCCTGG
CATCACCCTGACCACATATAGCCGGTCCGAGTGTCACGTGGATTTCTTTAGAACACCTGAGGAGGCACAC
GCACTGTCTGCCCCAACCAGCAGGCTGTCCGTGAAGCAGCTGGTCATCCGGAGAGGAGCCGCCCTGGGAG
CAGCAAGCGCCACCCTGATGGTGGGCCTGACAGTGCGGATCCTGGCCACCAGACAC
